Addgene plasmid #188588: pAFMW-Nbr[C399-625 CM]
Purpose: Flag-tagged Nibbler variants expression in Drosophila S2 cells
Depositing lab: Stefan Ameres. Depositing organization: Institut fuer Molekulare Biotechnologie (IMBA). Publication: Structure-function analysis of microRNA 3'-end trimming by Nibbler. Xie W, Sowemimo I, Hayashi R, Wang J, Burkard TR, Brennecke J, Ameres SL, Patel DJ. Proc Natl Acad Sci U S A. 2020 Dec 1;117(48):30370-30379. doi: 10.1073/pnas.2018156117. Epub 2020 Nov 16. PubMed 33199607.
Backbone
  Vector backbone: pAFMW
  Vector type: Insect Expression
Growth in bacteria
  Bacterial resistance: Ampicillin, 100 μg/mL
  Growth temperature: 37°C
  Growth strain: DH5alpha
  Copy number: Unknown
Gene/Insert
  Gene/Insert name: Nibbler C-terminal domain, catalytic mutant
  Species: D. melanogaster (fly)
  Mutation: D435A [GAT=>GCC]; E435A [GAA=>GCC]
  Tag / fusion protein: FLAG-Myc (N terminal on insert)
  Cloning method: Gateway Cloning
Terms and licenses: Academic/Nonprofit Terms; Industry Terms: Not Available to Industry
How to cite: pAFMW-Nbr[C399-625 CM] was a gift from Stefan Ameres (Addgene plasmid # 188588 ; http://n2t.net/addgene:188588 ; RRID:Addgene_188588)
