[The description below was written by a language model from this plasmid's Addgene catalogue record and pLannotate feature annotations shown in this document.]
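Description:
pAFMW-Nbr[C399-625 CM] is an insect expression plasmid built on the pAFMW Gateway destination backbone and intended for producing a tagged Nibbler fragment in Drosophila S2 cells. It is propagated in E. coli through a high-copy ColE1/pUC-type origin and selected with ampicillin via the β-lactamase (AmpR) gene. No selectable marker for insect cells appears in the annotation. Short annotated fragments of lacI and λ Exo appear to be incidental backbone remnants rather than functional parts.

Expression is driven by the Drosophila melanogaster actin 5C (Ac5) promoter, a strong constitutive promoter in fly cells. Downstream lies an N-terminal tag block made up of a 3xFLAG epitope followed by six Myc epitope repeats. An attB1 site, the Nibbler coding fragment and an attB2 site spanning the numbering origin then follow. The attB sites are the scars of Gateway recombination, consistent with the recorded cloning method. The transcript ends in an SV40-derived 3' region containing the small t intron and the SV40 polyadenylation signal. The SV40 NLS and T antigen fragments annotated there belong to this 3' cassette, not to the fusion protein.

The insert is the C-terminal domain of Nibbler, given in the plasmid name as residues 399-625. Nibbler is a 3'-5' exoribonuclease that trims the 3' ends of AGO1-bound microRNAs. This version is a catalytic mutant with two alanine substitutions. The record lists them as D435A and E435A, so both are assigned to the same position, which is probably a typographical error in the entry. The construct is suited to structure-function studies of miRNA 3'-end trimming, providing a nuclease-dead domain that can be detected or immunoprecipitated through its FLAG and Myc tags.
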