Features (pLannotate 1.2.2; 21 found; start..end, strand, type, name):
     30..104     +  CDS            small t antigen (fragment): SV40 (simian virus 40) small t antigen
    106..171     +  intron         small t intron: SV40 (simian virus 40) small t antigen intron
    301..321     +  CDS            SV40 NLS: nuclear localization signal of SV40 (simian virus 40) large T antigen
    640..723     +  CDS            large T antigen (fragment): large T antigen from SV40 (simian virus 40)
    746..880     +  polyA_signal   SV40 poly(A) signal: SV40 polyadenylation signal
    898..960     -  CDS            Exo (fragment): 5' to 3' double-stranded DNA exonuclease in the λ Red system; exo; creates 3' single-stranded DNA tails
    959..976     +  promoter       AmpR promoter (fragment): bla
    977..1837    +  CDS            AmpR: β-lactamase; bla; confers resistance to ampicillin, carbenicillin, and related antibiotics
   2008..2596    +  rep_origin     ori: high-copy-number ColE1/pMB1/pBR322/pUC origin of replication
   2779..2832    +  CDS            lacI (fragment): lac repressor; lacI; The lac repressor binds to the lac operator to inhibit transcription in E. coli. This inhibition can be relieved by adding lactose or isopropyl-β-D-thiogalactopyranoside (IPTG).
   2918..5427    +  promoter       Ac5 promoter: Drosophila melanogaster actin 5C promoter
   5545..5610    +  CDS            3xFLAG: three tandem FLAG® epitope tags, followed by an enterokinase cleavage site
   5635..5664    +  CDS            Myc: Myc (human c-Myc proto-oncogene) epitope tag
   5674..5703    +  CDS            Myc: Myc (human c-Myc proto-oncogene) epitope tag
   5713..5742    +  CDS            Myc: Myc (human c-Myc proto-oncogene) epitope tag
   5752..5781    +  CDS            Myc: Myc (human c-Myc proto-oncogene) epitope tag
   5791..5820    +  CDS            Myc: Myc (human c-Myc proto-oncogene) epitope tag
   5854..5883    +  CDS            Myc: Myc (human c-Myc proto-oncogene) epitope tag
   5896..5920    +  protein_bind   attB1: mutant version of attB; recombination site for the Gateway® BP reaction BP Clonase™
   5941..6621    +  CDS            Nbr (fragment): MUT7_DROME - Experimental evidence at protein level: Swiss-Prot protein existence level 1. Possesses 3'-5' exoribonuclease activity. Required for 3'-end trimming of AGO1-bound miRNAs, in particular multiple-isoform miRNAs, which represents a critical step in miRNA maturation. From Drosophila melanogaster (Fruit fly).
   6641..14      -  protein_bind   attB2 (across the origin): mutant version of attB; recombination site for the Gateway® BP reaction BP Clonase™
>Addgene plasmid #188588 | pAFMW-Nbr[C399-625 CM] | addgene full sequence | sequence record 376062 | Addgene NGS Result
TTGTACAAAGTGGTGACGTAAGCTAGCAGGATCTTTGTGAAGGAACCTTACTTCTGTGGTGTGACATAAT
TGGACAAACTACCTACAGAGATTTAAAGCTCTAAGGTAAATATAAAATTTTTAAGTGTATAATGTGTTAA
ACTACTGATTCTAATTGTTTGTGTATTTTAGATTCCAACCTATGGAACTGATGAATGGGAGCAGTGGTGG
AATGCCTTTAATGAGGAAAACCTGTTTTGCTCAGAAGAAATGCCATCTAGTGATGATGAGGCTACTGCTG
ACTCTCAACATTCTACTCCTCCAAAAAAGAAGAGAAAGGTAGAAGACCCCAAGGACTTTCCTTCAGAATT
GCTAAGTTTTTTGAGTCATGCTGTGTTTAGTAATAGAACTCTTGCTTGCTTTGCTATTTACACCACAAAG
GAAAAAGCTGCACTGCTATACAAGAAAATTATGGAAAAATATTCTGTAACCTTTATAAGTAGGCATAACA
GTTATAATCATAACATACTGTTTTTTCTTACTCCACACAGGCATAGAGTGTCTGCTATTAATAACTATGC
TCAAAAATTGTGTACCTTTAGCTTTTTAATTTGTAAAGGGGTTAATAAGGAATATTTGATGTATAGTGCC
TTGACTAGAGATCATAATCAGCCATACCACATTTGTAGAGGTTTTACTTGCTTTAAAAAACCTCCCACAC
CTCCCCCTGAACCTGAAACATAAAATGAATGCAATTGTTGTTGTTAACTTGTTTATTGCAGCTTATAATG
GTTACAAATAAAGCAATAGCATCACAAATTTCACAAATAAAGCATTTTTTTCACTGCATTCTAGTTGTGG
TTTGTCCAAACTCATCAATGTATCTTATCATGTCTGGATCCCGTTTAAACTACGCGTAATTCAAACAGGG
TTCTGGCGTCGTTCTCGTACTGTTTTCCCCAGGCCAGTGCTTTAGCGTTATTGAAAAAGGAAGAGTATGA
GTATTCAACATTTCCGTGTCGCCCTTATTCCCTTTTTTGCGGCATTTTGCCTTCCTGTTTTTGCTCACCC
AGAAACGCTGGTGAAAGTAAAAGATGCTGAAGATCAGTTGGGTGCACGAGTGGGTTACATCGAACTGGAT
CTCAACAGCGGTAAGATCCTTGAGAGTTTTCGCCCCGAAGAACGTTTTCCAATGATGAGCACTTTTAAAG
TTCTGCTATGTGGCGCGGTATTATCCCGTATTGACGCCGGGCAAGAGCAACTCGGTCGCCGCATACACTA
TTCTCAGAATGACTTGGTTGAGTACTCACCAGTCACAGAAAAGCATCTTACGGATGGCATGACAGTAAGA
GAATTATGCAGTGCTGCCATAACCATGAGTGATAACACTGCGGCCAACTTACTTCTGACAACGATCGGAG
GACCGAAGGAGCTAACCGCTTTTTTGCACAACATGGGGGATCATGTAACTCGCCTTGATCGTTGGGAACC
GGAGCTGAATGAAGCCATACCAAACGACGAGCGTGACACCACGATGCCTGTAGCAATGGCAACAACGTTG
CGCAAACTATTAACTGGCGAACTACTTACTCTAGCTTCCCGGCAACAATTAATAGACTGGATGGAGGCGG
ATAAAGTTGCAGGACCACTTCTGCGCTCGGCCCTTCCGGCTGGCTGGTTTATTGCTGATAAATCTGGAGC
CGGTGAGCGTGGGTCTCGCGGTATCATTGCAGCACTGGGGCCAGATGGTAAGCCCTCCCGTATCGTAGTT
ATCTACACGACGGGGAGTCAGGCAACTATGGATGAACGAAATAGACAGATCGCTGAGATAGGTGCCTCAC
TGATTAAGCATTGGTAACTGTCAGACCAAGTTTACTCATATATACTTTAGATTGATTTAAAACTTCATTT
TTAATTTAAAAGGATCTAGGTGAAGATCCTTTTTGATAATCTCATGACCAAAATCCCTTAACGTGAGTTT
TCGTTCCACTGAGCGTCAGACCCCGTAGAAAAGATCAAAGGATCTTCTTGAGATCCTTTTTTTCTGCGCG
TAATCTGCTGCTTGCAAACAAAAAAACCACCGCTACCAGCGGTGGTTTGTTTGCCGGATCAAGAGCTACC
AACTCTTTTTCCGAAGGTAACTGGCTTCAGCAGAGCGCAGATACCAAATACTGTTCTTCTAGTGTAGCCG
TAGTTAGGCCACCACTTCAAGAACTCTGTAGCACCGCCTACATACCTCGCTCTGCTAATCCTGTTACCAG
TGGCTGCTGCCAGTGGCGATAAGTCGTGTCTTACCGGGTTGGACTCAAGACGATAGTTACCGGATAAGGC
GCAGCGGTCGGGCTGAACGGGGGGTTCGTGCACACAGCCCAGCTTGGAGCGAACGACCTACACCGAACTG
AGATACCTACAGCGTGAGCTATGAGAAAGCGCCACGCTTCCCGAAGGGAGAAAGGCGGACAGGTATCCGG
TAAGCGGCAGGGTCGGAACAGGAGAGCGCACGAGGGAGCTTCCAGGGGGAAACGCCTGGTATCTTTATAG
TCCTGTCGGGTTTCGCCACCTCTGACTTGAGCGTCGATTTTTGTGATGCTCGTCAGGGGGGCGGAGCCTA
TGGAAAAACGCCAGCAACGCGGCCTTTTTACGGTTCCTGGCCTTTTGCTGGCCTTTTGCTCACATGTTCT
TTCCTGCGTTATCCCCTGATTCTGTGGATAACCGTATTACCGCCTTTGAGTGAGCTGATACCGCTCGCCG
CAGCCGAACGACCGAGCGCAGCGAGTCAGTGAGCGAGGAAGCGGAAGAGCGCCCAATACGCAAACCGCCT
CTCCCCGCGCGTTGGCCGATTCATTAATGCAGGCAACTCGTGAAAGGTAGGCGGATCAGCGGCCGCAGCA
TGCAATTCTATATTCTAAAAACACAAATGATACTTCTAAAAAAAAATCATGAATGGCATCAACTCTGAAT
CAAATCTTTGCAGATGCACCTACTTCTCATTTCCACTGTCACATCATTTTTCCAGATCTCGCTGCCTGTT
ATGTGGCCCACAAACCAAGACACGTTTTATGGCCATTAAAGCTGGCTGATCGTCGCCAAACACCAAATAC
ATAATGAATATGTACACATTCGAGAAAGAAGCGATCAAAGAAGCGTCTTCGGGCGGAGTAGGAGAATGCG
GAGGAGAAGGAGAACGAGCTGATCTAGTATCTCTCCACAATCCAATGCCAACTGACCAACTGGCCATATT
CGGAGCAATTTGAAGCCAATTTCCATCGCCTGGCGATCGCTCCATTCTTGGCTATATGTTTTTCACCGTT
ACCCGGGGCCATTTTCAAAGACTCGTCGGCAAGATAAGATTGTGTCACTCGCTGTCTCTCTTCATTTGTC
GAAGAATGCTGAGGAATTTCGCGATGACGTCGGCGAGTATTTTGAAGAATGAGAATAATTTGTATTTATA
CGAAAATCAGTTAGTGGAATTTTCTACAAAAACATGTTATCTATAGATAATTTTGTTGCAAAATATGTTG
ACTATGACAAAGATTGTATGTATATACCTTTAATGTATTCTCATTTTCTTATGTATTTATAATGGCAATG
ATGATACTGATGATATTTTAAGATGATGCCAGACCAAAAGGCTTGAATTTCTGCGTCTTTTGCCGAACGC
AGTGCATGTGCAATTGTTGTTTTTTGGAATATTCAATTTTCGGACTGTCCGCTTTGATTTCAGTTTCTTG
GCTTATTCAAAAAGCAAAGTAAAGCCAAAAAAGCGAGATGGCAATACCAAATGCGGCAAAACGGTAGTGG
AAGGAAAGGGGTGCGGGGCAGCGGAAGGAAGGGTGGGGCGGGGCGTGGCGGGGTCTGTGGCTGGGCGCGA
CGTCACCGACGTTGGAGCCACTCCTTTGACCATGTGTGCGTGTGTGTATTATTCGTGTCTCGCCACTCGC
CGGTTGTTTTTTTCTTTTTATGCTGCGCTCTCTCTAGCGCCATCTCGCTTACGCATGCTCAACGCACCGC
ATGTTGCCGTTTCCTTTTATGCGTCATTTTGGCTCGAAATAGGCAATTATTTAAACAAAGATTAGTCAAC
GAAAACGCTAAAATAAATAAGTCTACAATATGGTTACTTATTGCCATGTGTGTGCAGCCAACGATAGCAA
CAAAAGCAACAACACAGGTGGCTTTCCCTCTTTCACTTTTTGTTTGCAAGCCGCGTGCGAGCAAGACGGC
ACGACCGGCAAACGCAATTACGCTGACAAAGAGCAGACGAAGTTTTGGCGAAAAACATCAAGGCGCCTGA
TACGAATGCATTTGCAATAACAATTGCGATATTTAATATTGTTTATGAAGCTGTTTGACTTCAAAACACA
CAAAAAAAAAAATAAAACAAATTATTTGAAAGAGAATTAGGAATCGGACGCTTATCGTTAGGGTAACAAC
AAGAAATGCTTACTGAGTCACAGCCTCTGGAAAACTGCCGCAAGCCAGAGAGAGAGAGAAAAAGAGGGAG
AGCAGCTTAGACCGCATGTGCTTGTGTGTGAGGCGTCTCTCTCTTCGTCTCTGTTGCGCAAACGCATAGA
CTGCACTGAAAAAATCGATTACCTATTTTTTATGAATGAATATTTGCACTATTACTATTCAAAACTATTA
AGATAGCAATCACATTCAATAGCCAAATACTATACCACCTGAGCGATGCAACGAAATGATCAATTTGAGC
AAAAATGCTGCATATTTAGGACGGCATCATTATAGAAATGCTTCTTGCTGTGTACTTTTCTCTCGTCTGG
CAGCTGTTTCGCCGTTATTGTTAAAACCGGCTTAAGTTAGGTGTGTTTTCTACGACTAGTGAATGCCCTA
CTAGAAGATGTGTGTTGCACAAAATGTCCCTGGAATAACCAATTTGAAGTGCAGATAGCAGTAAACGTAA
GCTAATATGAATATTATTTAACTGTAATGTTTTAATATCGCTGGACATTACTAATAAACCCACTATAAAC
ACATGTACATATGTATGTTTTGGCATACAATGAGTAGTTGGGGAAAAAATGTGTAAAAGCACCGTGACCA
TCACAGCATAAAGATAACCAGCTGAAGTATCGAATATGAGTAACCCCCAAATTGAATCACATGCCGCAAC
TGATAGGACCCATGGAAGTACACTCTTCATGGCGATATACAAGACACACACAAGCACGAACACCCAGTTG
CGGAGGAAATTCTCCGTAAATGAAAACCCAATCGGCGAACAATTCATACCCATATATGGTAAAAGTTTTG
AACGCGACTTGAGAGCGGAGAGCATTGCGGCTGATAAGGTTTTAGCGCTAAGCGGGCTTTATAAAACGGG
CTGCGGGACCAGTTTTCATATCACTACCGTTTGAGTTCTTGTGCTGTGTGGATACTCCTCCCGACACAAA
GCCGCTCCATCAGCCAGCAGTCGTCTAATCCAGAGACCCCGGATCCAGATATCGAGGCCTGTCTAGAGAA
GCTTGTTCGAATCTCGAGTGCGCGCTTCCGGAGGTATACACCTAGGCGGTACCACTGCAGTGAATTCGGA
GCTCCGCCACCATGGACTACAAAGACCATGACGGTGATTATAAAGATCATGACATCGATTACAAGGATGA
CGATGACAAGCACCGGTTGAGCTCCGCCACCATGGAGCAAAAGCTCATTTCTGAAGAGGACTTGAATGAA
ATGGAGCAAAAGCTCATTTCTGAAGAGGACTTGAATGAAATGGAGCAAAAGCTCATTTCTGAAGAGGACT
TGAATGAAATGGAGCAAAAGCTCATTTCTGAAGAGGACTTGAATGAAATGGAGCAAAAGCTCATTTCTGA
AGAGGACTTGAATGAAATGGAGAGCTTGGGCGACCTCACCATGGAGCAAAAGCTCATTTCTGAAGAGGAC
TTGAATCACCGGTATACAAGTTTGTACAAAAAAGCAGGCTCCGCGGCCGCCCCCTTCACCATGTACCTGA
CCATGGACCTGCCCGACGAGTGCCTTATCATTGTGAACAAGGCTGATGAGTTCGATCGTATGTTATACCA
TCTGCAGCAGGAGTGCGTCATATACCTGGCCTCTGCCTGGATGCAGAGCGTGTGCGGAGACAATCAGCTG
TGCGTGCTACAGATCGCCACCGGCCACAATGTCTACCTGATCGATTGCCTGGCGCGGGAGAGCTTACGCT
CGGAACACTGGCGCTTGCTGGGCGCGAATATCTTTAATAACGTGAACATCCGTAAGGTGGGGTTCTCTAT
GGTCAGTGATCTCAGTGTATTGCAGCGGTCACTGCCCCTGCAACTGCGCCTTCAAATGCCTCACCACTAC
TTGGACCTTCGCAATCTCTGGTTGGAGTTAAAAAAGCAGCGCTTCGGCGTTGAACTTCCCTTCGGCAATG
TTAACCGGGCAGGAGACGCCCTTACGGATCTCTCATTGGCATGCCTTGGCAAGAAACTGAACAAATCAAA
CCAGTGCTCAAACTGGGCCAATAGACCGCTGCGTCGCGAGCAGATTCTTTATGCAGCCATCGATGCGCGG
TGTTTGATGCTGATCTACAACACGCTCATTGAACGCGTGTCCTTCATACAAGCGGTTATCGAAAAGAGCA
TCGCCAGCAATAACTTTCTCAGGCGGGGTGCCCATGTTAAGTGAAAGGGTGGGCGCGCCGACCCAGCTTT
C
